>Addgene plasmid #62665 | pBGW | depositor full sequence | sequence record 103223 | pBGW sequence 3246 bps
CCCGTGTAAAACGACGGCCAGTTTATCTAGTCAGCTTGATTCTAGCTGATCGTGGACCGGAAGGTGAGCC
AGTGAGTTGATTGCAGTCCAGTTACGCTGGAGTCTGAGGCTCGTCCTGAATGATATGCGGCCTCGGATCC
GCGATCGATCCGCGGTGCGGGTGCCAGGGCGTGCCCTTGGGCTCCCCGGGCGCGTACTCCACATAACTTC
GTATAGCATACATTATAGCAATTTATCGAAGTTCCTATTCCGAAGTTCCTATTCTATCAGAAGTATAGGA
ACTTCACCGGTCGCCACCATGGTGAGCAAGGGCGAGGAGCTGTTCACCGGGGTGGTGCCCATCCTGGTCG
AGCTGGACGGCGACGTAAACGGCCACAAGTTCAGCGTGTCCGGCGAGGGCGAGGGCGATGCCACCTACGG
CAAGCTGACCCTGAAGTTCATCTGCACCACCGGCAAGCTGCCCGTGCCCTGGCCCACCCTCGTGACCACC
TTCGGCTACGGCCTGATGTGCTTCGCCCGCTACCCCGACCACATGAAGCAGCACGACTTCTTCAAGTCCG
CCATGCCCGAAGGCTACGTCCAGGAGCGCACCATCTTCTTCAAGGACGACGGCAACTACAAGACCCGCGC
CGAGGTGAAGTTCGAGGGCGACACCCTGGTGAACCGCATCGAGCTGAAGGGCATCGACTTCAAGGAGGAC
GGCAACATCCTGGGGCACAAGCTGGAGTACAACTACAACAGCCACAACGTCTATATCATGGCCGACAAGC
AGAAGAACGGCATCAAGGTGAACTTCAAGATCCGCCACAACATCGAGGACGGCAGCGTGCAGCTCGCCGA
CCACTACCAGCAGAACACCCCCATCGGCGACGGCCCCGTGCTGCTGCCCGACAACCACTACCTGAGCTAC
CAGTCCGCCCTGAGCAAAGACCCCAACGAGAAGCGCGATCACATGGTCCTGCTGGAGTTCGTGACCGCCG
CCGGGATCACTCTCGGCATGGACGAGCTGTACAAGTAAAGCGGCCGGCCGCGACTCTAGATCATAATCAG
CCATACCACATTTGTAGAGGTTTTACTTGCTTTAAAAAACCTCCCACACCTCCCCCTGAACCTGAAACAT
AAAATGAATGCAATTGTTGTTGTTAACTTGTTTATTGCAGCTTATAATGGTTACAAATAAAGCAATAGCA
TCACAAATTTCACAAATAAAGCATTTTTTTCACTGCATTCTAGTTGTGGTTTGTCCAAACTCATCAATGT
ATCTTAAGGCGTAAATTGTAAGCGTTAATGATCCACTAGAGGATCCCCGGGTACCGAGCTCGAATTCGAA
GTTCCTATACTCCTATAAGAATAGGAACTTCGGAATAGGAACTTCATGATGGAAGTTCATATACTTTCTA
GAGAATAGGAACTTCGGAATAGGAACTTCATAACTTCGTATAGGATACTTTATACGAAGTTATCAGCTGC
CGCTCGAGGCGCGTGATCTTACGGCATTATACGTATGATCGGTCCACGATCAGCTAGATTATCTAGTCAG
CTTGATGTCATAGCTGTTTCCTGAGGCTCAATACTGACCATTTAAATCATACCTGACCTCCATAGCAGAA
AGTCAAAAGCCTCCGACCGGAGGCTTTTGACTTGATCGGCACGTAAGAGGTTCCAACTTTCACCATAATG
AAATAAGATCACTACCGGGCGTATTTTTTGAGTTATCGAGATTTTCAGGAGCTAAGGAAGCTAAAATGAG
CCATATTCAACGGGAAACGTCTTGCTTGAAGCCGCGATTAAATTCCAACATGGATGCTGATTTATATGGG
TATAAATGGGCTCGCGATAATGTCGGGCAATCAGGTGCGACAATCTATCGATTGTATGGGAAGCCCGATG
CGCCAGAGTTGTTTCTGAAACATGGCAAAGGTAGCGTTGCCAATGATGTTACAGATGAGATGGTCAGGCT
AAACTGGCTGACGGAATTTATGCCTCTTCCGACCATCAAGCATTTTATCCGTACTCCTGATGATGCATGG
TTACTCACCACTGCGATCCCAGGGAAAACAGCATTCCAGGTATTAGAAGAATATCCTGATTCAGGTGAAA
ATATTGTTGATGCGCTGGCAGTGTTCCTGCGCCGGTTGCATTCGATTCCTGTTTGTAATTGTCCTTTTAA
CGGCGATCGCGTATTTCGTCTCGCTCAGGCGCAATCACGAATGAATAACGGTTTGGTTGGTGCGAGTGAT
TTTGATGACGAGCGTAATGGCTGGCCTGTTGAACAAGTCTGGAAAGAAATGCATAAACTCTTGCCATTCT
CACCGGATTCAGTCGTCACTCATGGTGATTTCTCACTTGATAACCTTATTTTTGACGAGGGGAAATTAAT
AGGTTGTATTGATGTTGGACGAGTCGGAATCGCAGACCGATACCAGGATCTTGCCATCCTATGGAACTGC
CTCGGTGAGTTTTCTCCTTCATTACAGAAACGGCTTTTTCAAAAATATGGTATTGATAATCCTGATATGA
ATAAATTGCAGTTTCACTTGATGCTCGATGAGTTTTTCTAATGAGGACCTAAATGTAATCACCTGGCTCA
CCTTCGGGTGGGCCTTTCTGCGTTGCTGGCGTTTTTCCATAGGCTCCGCCCCCCTGACGAGCATCACAAA
AATCGATGCTCAAGTCAGAGGTGGCGAAACCCGACAGGACTATAAAGATACCAGGCGTTTCCCCCTGGAA
GCTCCCTCGTGCGCTCTCCTGTTCCGACCCTGCCGCTTACCGGATACCTGTCCGCCTTTCTCCCTTCGGG
AAGCGTGGCGCTTTCTCATAGCTCACGCTGTAGGTATCTCAGTTCGGTGTAGGTCGTTCGCTCCAAGCTG
GGCTGTGTGCACGAACCCCCCGTTCAGCCCGACCGCTGCGCCTTATCCGGTAACTATCGTCTTGAGTCCA
ACCCGGTAAGACACGACTTATCGCCACTGGCAGCAGCCACTGGTAACAGGATTAGCAGAGCGAGGTATGT
AGGCGGTGCTACAGAGTTCTTGAAGTGGTGGCCTAACTACGGCTACACTAGAAGAACAGTATTTGGTATC
TGCGCTCTGCTGAAGCCAGTTACCTCGGAAAAAGAGTTGGTAGCTCTTGATCCGGCAAACAAACCACCGC
TGGTAGCGGTGGTTTTTTTGTTTGCAAGCAGCAGATTACGCGCAGAAAAAAAGGATCTCAAGAAGATCCT
TTGATTTTCTACCGAAGAAAGGCCCA
Features (pLannotate 1.2.2; 16 found; start..end, strand, type, name):
      5..22      -  CDS            lacZα (fragment): LacZα fragment of β-galactosidase; lacZ fragment
    161..194     +  protein_bind   attB: minimal attB site for the φC31 integrase (Groth et al., 2000) phage φC31 integrase
    203..236     +  protein_bind   loxJTZ17: Right element (RE) mutant of loxP (Araki et al., 2010). Cre-mediated recombination occurs in the 8-bp core sequence (GCATACAT). Cre recombinase
    299..1015    +  CDS            Citrine: Citrine is a basic (constitutively fluorescent) yellow fluorescent protein published in 2001, derived from Aequorea victoria. It has moderate acid sensitivity.
   1039..1122    +  CDS            large T antigen (fragment): large T antigen from SV40 (simian virus 40)
   1145..1266    +  polyA_signal   SV40 poly(A) signal: SV40 polyadenylation signal
   1296..1327    -  misc_feature   MCS (fragment): pUC18/19 multiple cloning site
   1348..1375    -  protein_bind   FRT (fragment): FLP-mediated recombination occurs in the 8-bp core sequence TCTAGAAA (Turan and Bode, 2011). FLP recombinase from the Saccharomyces cerevisiae 2μ plasmid
   1382..1429    -  protein_bind   FRT: FLP-mediated recombination occurs in the 8-bp core sequence TCTAGAAA (Turan and Bode, 2011). FLP recombinase from the Saccharomyces cerevisiae 2μ plasmid
   1430..1463    +  protein_bind   lox2272: Cre-mediated recombination occurs in the 8-bp core sequence (GGATACTT). lox2272 sites are compatible with each other, but incompatible with loxP or loxN sites (Lee and Saito, 1988). Cre recombinase
   1611..1642    +  terminator     tonB terminator: bidirectional E. coli tonB-P14 transcription terminator
   1643..1745    +  promoter       cat promoter: promoter of the E. coli cat gene encoding chloramphenicol acetyltransferase
   1746..2561    +  CDS            KanR: aminoglycoside phosphotransferase; aph(3')-Ia; confers resistance to kanamycin in bacteria or G418 (Geneticin®) in eukaryotes
   2585..2612    +  terminator     T7Te terminator: phage T7 early transcription terminator
   2624..3211    -  rep_origin     ori: high-copy-number ColE1/pMB1/pBR322/pUC origin of replication
   3233..6       -  terminator     T3Te terminator (fragment) (across the origin): phage T3 early transcription terminator
