[The description below was written by a language model from this plasmid's Addgene catalogue record and pLannotate feature annotations shown in this document.]
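Description:
pBGW is a small (about 3.2 kb) donor plasmid built on the pSMART-kan backbone and designed to deliver an mCitrine cassette into a pre-engineered genomic landing pad by recombinase-mediated exchange. It comes from work on improved pronuclear injection-based targeted transgenesis in mice. It is propagated in E. coli through a high-copy ColE1/pUC-type origin and selected with kanamycin via an aph(3')-Ia gene driven by the cat promoter. As is typical of pSMART vectors, the cloning region is insulated from the backbone by transcription terminators (tonB, T7Te and a T3Te fragment).

The payload is the roughly 720 bp coding sequence for Citrine, a constitutively fluorescent yellow protein derived from Aequorea victoria. It is followed by a short SV40 large T antigen fragment and the SV40 polyadenylation signal. No promoter is annotated upstream of the reporter, which suggests that expression relies on a promoter supplied at the landing pad after integration, although the record does not state this.

The cassette is bracketed by heterospecific Cre sites: a loxJTZ17 right-element mutant upstream and a lox2272 site downstream. Because these two sites are incompatible with each other, Cre can swap the intervening segment into a matching pair of sites in the genome rather than excising it. A minimal φC31 attB site just upstream of loxJTZ17 offers an alternative or additional integrase-based route of insertion. An FRT site and a partial FRT lie between the poly(A) signal and lox2272, presumably allowing FLP-mediated removal of extraneous sequence after integration. The plasmid thus serves as a reporter donor for generating targeted, single-copy transgenic lines.
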