Addgene plasmid #62665: pBGW
Purpose: Donor vector for mCitrine knock-in via landing pad
Depositing lab: Masato Ohtsuka. Depositing organization: Tokai University. Publication: One-step generation of multiple transgenic mouse lines using an improved Pronuclear Injection-based Targeted Transgenesis (i-PITT). Ohtsuka M, Miura H, Mochida K, Hirose M, Hasegawa A, Ogura A, Mizutani R, Kimura M, Isotani A, Ikawa M, Sato M, Gurumurthy CB. BMC Genomics. 2015 Apr 9;16:274. doi: 10.1186/s12864-015-1432-5. PubMed 25887549.
Backbone
  Vector backbone: pSMART-kan
  Total vector size (bp): 3246
  Vector type: Cre/Lox
Growth in bacteria
  Bacterial resistance: Kanamycin, 50 μg/mL
  Growth temperature: 37°C
  Growth strain: DH5alpha
  Copy number: Unknown
Gene/Insert
  Gene/Insert name: mCitrine
  Insert size (bp): 720
Terms and licenses: Academic/Nonprofit Terms; Industry Terms: Not Available to Industry
How to cite: pBGW was a gift from Masato Ohtsuka (Addgene plasmid # 62665 ; http://n2t.net/addgene:62665 ; RRID:Addgene_62665)
