>Addgene plasmid #62665 | pBGW | addgene partial sequence | sequence record 121255 | M13-F20 5'-TGTAAAACGACGGCCAGT-3'
AGGTGAGCCAGTGAGTTGATTGCAGTCCAGTTACGCTGGAGTCTGAGGCTCGTCCTGAATGATATGCGGC
CTCGGATCCGCGATCGATCCGCGGTGCGGGTGCCAGGGCGTGCCCTTGGGCTCCCCGGGCGCGTACTCCA
CATAACTTCGTATAGCATACATTATAGCAATTTATCGAAGTTCCTATTCCGAAGTTCCTATTCTATCAGA
AGTATAGGAACTTCACCGGTCGCCACCATGGTGAGCAAGGGCGAGGAGCTGTTCACCGGGGTGGTGCCCA
TCCTGGTCGAGCTGGACGGCGACGTAAACGGCCACAAGTTCAGCGTGTCCGGCGAGGGCGAGGGCGATGC
CACCTACGGCAAGCTGACCCTGAAGTTCATCTGCACCACCGGCAAGCTGCCCGTGCCCTGGCCCACCCTC
GTGACCACCTTCGGCTACGGCCTGATGTGCTTCGCCCGCTACCCCGACCACATGAAGCAGCACGACTTCT
TCAAGTCCGCCATGCCCGAAGGCTACGTCCAGGAGCGCACCATCTTCTTCAAGGACGACGGCAACTACAA
GACCCGCGCCGAGGTGAAGTTCGAGGGCGACACCCTGGTGAACCGCATCGAGCTGAAGGGCATCGACTTC
AAGGAGGACGGCAACATCCTGGGGCACAAGCTGGAGTACAACTACAACAGCCACAACGTCTATATCATGG
CCGACAAGCAGAAGAACGGCATCAAGGTGAACTTCAAGATCCGCCACAACATCGAGGACGGCAGCGTGCA
GCTCGCCGACCACTACCAGCAGAACACC
