>Addgene plasmid #62665 | pBGW | addgene partial sequence | sequence record 121296 | EBV-rev 5'-GTGGTTTGTCCAAACTCATC-3'
ATGATCCACTAGAGGATCCCCGGGTACCGAGCTCGAATTCGAAGTTCCTATACTCCTATAAGAATAGGAA
CTTCGGAATAGGAACTTCATGATGGAAGTTCATATACTTTCTAGAGAATAGGAACTTCGGAATAGGAACT
TCATAACTTCGTATAGGATACTTTATACGAAGTTATCAGCTGCCGCTCGAGGCGCGTGATCTTACGGCAT
TATACGTATGATCGGTCCACGATCAGCTAGATTATCTAGTCAGCTTGATGTCATAGCTGTTTCCTGAGGC
TCAATACTGACCATTTAAATCATACCTGACCTCCATAGCAGAAAGTCAAAAGCCTCCGACCGGAGGCTTT
TGACTTGATCGGCACGTAAGAGGTTCCAACTTTCACCATAATGAAATAAGATCACTACCGGGCGTATTTT
TTGAGTTATCGAGATTTTCAGGAGCTAAGGAAGCTAAAATGAGCCATATTCAACGGGAAACGTCTTGCTT
GAAGCCGCGATTAAATTCCAACATGGATGCTGATTTATATGGGTATAAATGGGCTCGCGATAATGTCGGG
CAATCAGGTGCGACAATCTATCGATTGTATGGGAAGCCCGATGCGCCAGAGTTGTTTCTGAAACATGGCA
AAGGTAGCGTTGCCAATGATGTTACAGATGAGATGGTCAGGCTAAACTGGCTGACGGAATTTATGCCTCT
TCCGACCATCAAGCATTTTATCCGTACTCCTGATGATGCATGGTTACTCACCACTGCGATCCCAGGGAAA
ACAGCATTCCAGGTATTAGAAGAATATCCTGATTCAGGTGAAA
